Addgene plasmid #89910: p16L1-GFP
Purpose: Self-packages in TT-16L2 stable line. L1-only capsid propagation.
Depositing lab: John Schiller. Depositing organization: National Cancer Institute (NCI). Publication: Maturation of papillomavirus capsids. Buck CB, Thompson CD, Pang YY, Lowy DR, Schiller JT. J Virol. 2005 Mar;79(5):2839-46. 10.1128/JVI.79.5.2839-2846.2005 PubMed 15709003.
Backbone
  Vector backbone: many different ones
  Backbone manufacturer: Invitrogen
  Vector type: Unspecified
  Selectable markers: Zeocin
Growth in bacteria
  Bacterial resistance: Bleocin (Zeocin), 50 μg/mL
  Growth temperature: 37°C
  Growth strain: DH5alpha
  Copy number: Unknown
Gene/Insert
  Gene/Insert name: HPV16L1+ GFP (alt name: phüLsf)
  Species: H. sapiens (human)
  Promoter: SV40 and hEF1alpha
  Cloning method: Restriction Enzyme; 5′ cloning site Xba1 (unknown if destroyed); 3′ cloning site Pst1 (unknown if destroyed)
  Sequencing primers: 5′ AGGCTCATGG
Terms and licenses: Academic/Nonprofit Terms; Industry Terms: Not Available to Industry
How to cite: p16L1-GFP was a gift from John Schiller (Addgene plasmid # 89910 ; http://n2t.net/addgene:89910 ; RRID:Addgene_89910)
