[The description below was written by a language model from this plasmid's Addgene catalogue record and pLannotate feature annotations shown in this document.]
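Description:
p16L1-GFP is a compact (about 5.4 kb) mammalian expression plasmid that carries both the human papillomavirus type 16 major capsid protein L1 and a GFP reporter. It was designed so that the plasmid itself can be encapsidated as a papillomavirus pseudogenome. The catalogue lists the backbone only as assembled from several different vectors and leaves the vector type unspecified. In bacteria the plasmid replicates from a high-copy ColE1/pUC-type origin. It is selected with Zeocin through the Streptoalloteichus hindustanus ble gene, which is driven by the synthetic bacterial EM7 promoter. Zeocin is also recorded as the selectable marker, but no eukaryotic promoter is annotated upstream of ble.

Two separate mammalian expression units make up the payload. In the first, the SV40 enhancer/early promoter drives EGFP, which is followed by an SV40 polyadenylation signal. A short SV40 large T antigen fragment and a lacZα remnant lie nearby and are probably cloning leftovers. In the second unit, a composite promoter made of the human EF-1α core promoter and a truncated HTLV-1 5' LTR segment drives the HPV16 L1 open reading frame, which ends in the EF-1α polyadenylation signal. L1 assembles into the 72-pentamer icosahedral capsid, so cells that receive the plasmid produce capsid protein and also supply a reporter-bearing DNA small enough to be packaged.

According to the record, the plasmid self-packages in a stable cell line expressing the minor capsid protein L2 (TT-16L2) and is used for propagation of L1-only capsids. GFP fluorescence would serve as a readout for transduced cells. The associated work concerns the maturation of papillomavirus capsids.
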