Features (pLannotate 1.2.2; 12 found; start..end, strand, type, name):
     74..403     +  promoter       SV40 promoter: SV40 enhancer and early promoter
    434..1153    +  CDS            EGFP: the original enhanced GFP (Yang et al., 1996) mammalian codon-optimized
   1178..1299    -  polyA_signal   SV40 poly(A) signal: SV40 polyadenylation signal
   1322..1390    -  CDS            large T antigen (fragment): large T antigen from SV40 (simian virus 40)
   1409..1460    +  CDS            lacZα (fragment): LacZα fragment of β-galactosidase; lacZ fragment
   1500..1711    +  promoter       EF-1α core promoter: core promoter for human elongation factor EF-1α
   1724..1992    +  LTR            5' LTR (truncated): truncated 5' long terminal repeat (LTR) from human T-cell leukemia virus (HTLV) type 1
   2024..3499    +  CDS            L1: VL1_HPV16 - Experimental evidence at protein level: Swiss-Prot protein existence level 1. Forms an icosahedral capsid with a T=7 symmetry and a 50 nm diameter. The capsid is composed of 72 pentamers linked to each other by disulfide bonds and associated with L2 proteins. Binds to heparan sulfate proteoglycans on cell surface of basal layer keratinocytes to provide initial virion attachment. This binding mediates a conformational change in the virus capsid that facilitates efficient infection. The virion enters the host cell via endocytosis. During virus trafficking, L1 protein dissociates from
   3590..4162    +  polyA_signal   EF-1α poly(A) signal: human EF-1α polyadenylation signal
   4333..4921    +  rep_origin     ori: high-copy-number ColE1/pMB1/pBR322/pUC origin of replication
   5007..5054    +  promoter       EM7 promoter: synthetic bacterial promoter&nbsp
   5074..7       +  CDS            ble (across the origin): BLE_STRHI - Experimental evidence at protein level: Swiss-Prot protein existence level 1. Binding protein with a strong affinity to the bleomycin family of antibiotics. From Streptoalloteichus hindustanus.
>Addgene plasmid #89910 | p16L1-GFP | addgene full sequence | sequence record 183246 | Addgene NGS Result
GCAGGACTGAGGATAAGAATTGTAACAAAAAACCCCGCCCCGGCGGGGTTTTTTGTTAATTAACCTGTGG
AATGTGTGTCAGTTAGGGTGTGGAAAGTCCCCAGGCTCCCCAGCAGGCAGAAGTATGCAAAGCATGCATC
TCAATTAGTCAGCAACCAGGTGTGGAAAGTCCCCAGGCTCCCCAGCAGGCAGAAGTATGCAAAGCATGCA
TCTCAATTAGTCAGCAACCATAGTCCCGCCCCTAACTCCGCCCATCCCGCCCCTAACTCCGCCCAGTTCC
GCCCATTCTCCGCCCCATGGCTGACTAATTTTTTTTATTTATACAGAGGCCGAGGCCGCCTCGGCCTCTG
AGCTATTCCAGAAGTAGTGAGGAGGCTTTTTTGGAGGCCTAGGCTTTTGCAAAAAGCTTGATTGGGATCC
ACCGGTCGCCACCATGGTGAGCAAGGGCGAGGAGCTGTTCACCGGGGTGGTGCCCATCCTGGTCGAGCTG
GACGGCGACGTAAACGGCCACAAGTTCAGCGTGTCCGGCGAGGGCGAGGGCGATGCCACCTACGGCAAGC
TGACCCTGAAGTTCATCTGCACCACCGGCAAGCTGCCCGTGCCCTGGCCCACCCTCGTGACCACCCTGAC
CTACGGCGTGCAGTGCTTCAGCCGCTACCCCGACCACATGAAGCAGCACGACTTCTTCAAGTCCGCCATG
CCCGAAGGCTACGTCCAGGAGCGCACCATCTTCTTCAAGGACGACGGCAACTACAAGACCCGCGCCGAGG
TGAAGTTCGAGGGCGACACCCTGGTGAACCGCATCGAGCTGAAGGGCATCGACTTCAAGGAGGACGGCAA
CATCCTGGGGCACAAGCTGGAGTACAACTACAACAGCCACAACGTCTATATCATGGCCGACAAGCAGAAG
AACGGCATCAAGGTGAACTTCAAGATCCGCCACAACATCGAGGACGGCAGCGTGCAGCTCGCCGACCACT
ACCAGCAGAACACCCCCATCGGCGACGGCCCCGTGCTGCTGCCCGACAACCACTACCTGAGCACCCAGTC
CGCCCTGAGCAAAGACCCCAACGAGAAGCGCGATCACATGGTCCTGCTGGAGTTCGTGACCGCCGCCGGG
ATCACTCTCGGCATGGACGAGCTGTACAAGTAAAGCGGCCGCTTCGAGCAGACATGATAAGATACATTGA
TGAGTTTGGACAAACCACAACTAGAATGCAGTGAAAAAAATGCTTTATTTGTGAAATTTGTGATGCTATT
GCTTTATTTGTAACCATTATAAGCTGCAATAAACAAGTTAACAACAACAATTGCATTCATTTTATGTTTC
AGGTTCAGGGGGAGGTGTGGGAGGTTTTTTAAAGCAAGTAAAACCTCTACAAATGTGGTAAAATCGATAA
GGATCCGGGCTGGCGTAATAGCGAAGAGGCCCGCACCGATCGCCCTTCCCAACAGTTGCGGTGGAGAAGA
GCATGCGTGAGGCTCCGGTGCCCGTCAGTGGGCAGAGCGCACATCGCCCACAGTCCCCGAGAAGTTGGGG
GGAGGGGTCGGCAATTGAACCGGTGCCTAGAGAAGGTGGCGCGGGGTAAACTGGGAAAGTGATGTCGTGT
ACTGGCTCCGCCTTTTTCCCGAGGGTGGGGGAGAACCGTATATAAGTGCAGTAGTCGCCGTGAACGTTCT
TTTTCGCAACGGGTTTGCCGCCAGAACACAGCTGAAGCTTCGAGGGGCTCGCATCTCTCCTTCACGCGCC
CGCCGCCCTACCTGAGGCCGCCATCCACGCCGGTTGAGTCGCGTTCTGCCGCCTCCCGCCTGTGGTGCCT
CCTGAACTGCGTCCGCCGTCTAGGTAAGTTTAAAGCTCAGGTCGAGACCGGGCCTTTGTCCGGCGCTCCC
TTGGAGCCTACCTAGACTCAGCCGGCTCTCCACGCTTTGCCTGACCCTGCTTGCTCAACTCTACGTCTTT
GTTTCGTTTTCTGTTCTGCGCCGTTACAGATCCAAGCTGTGACCGGCCCGCTCTAGAGCCACCATGAGCC
TGTGGCTGCCCAGCGAGGCCACCGTGTACCTGCCCCCCGTGCCCGTGAGCAAGGTGGTGAGCACCGACGA
GTACGTGGCCAGGACCAACATCTACTACCACGCCGGCACCAGCAGGCTGCTGGCCGTGGGCCACCCCTAC
TTCCCCATCAAGAAGCCCAACAACAACAAGATCCTGGTGCCCAAGGTGAGCGGCCTGCAGTACAGGGTGT
TCAGGATCCACCTGCCCGACCCCAACAAGTTCGGCTTCCCCGACACCAGCTTCTACAACCCCGACACCCA
GAGGCTGGTGTGGGCCTGCGTGGGCGTGGAGGTGGGCAGGGGCCAGCCCCTGGGCGTGGGCATCAGCGGC
CACCCCCTGCTGAACAAGCTGGACGACACCGAGAACGCCAGCGCCTACGCCGCCAACGCCGGCGTGGACA
ACAGGGAGTGCATCAGCATGGACTACAAGCAGACCCAGCTGTGCCTGATCGGCTGCAAGCCCCCCATCGG
CGAGCACTGGGGCAAGGGCAGCCCCTGCACCAACGTGGCCGTGAACCCCGGCGACTGCCCCCCCCTGGAG
CTGATCAACACCGTGATCCAGGACGGCGACATGGTGGACACCGGCTTCGGCGCCATGGACTTCACCACCC
TGCAGGCCAACAAGAGCGAGGTGCCCCTGGACATCTGCACCAGCATCTGCAAGTACCCCGACTACATCAA
GATGGTGAGCGAGCCCTACGGCGACAGCCTGTTCTTCTACCTGAGGAGGGAGCAGATGTTCGTGAGGCAC
CTGTTCAACAGGGCCGGCGCCGTGGGCGAGAACGTGCCCGACGACCTGTACATCAAGGGCAGCGGCAGCA
CCGCCAACCTGGCCAGCAGCAACTACTTCCCCACCCCCAGCGGCAGCATGGTGACCAGCGACGCCCAGAT
CTTCAACAAGCCCTACTGGCTGCAGAGGGCCCAGGGCCACAACAACGGCATCTGCTGGGGCAACCAGCTG
TTCGTGACCGTGGTGGACACCACCAGGAGCACCAACATGAGCCTGTGCGCCGCCATCAGCACCAGCGAGA
CCACCTACAAGAACACCAACTTCAAGGAGTACCTGAGGCACGGCGAGGAGTACGACCTGCAGTTCATCTT
CCAGCTGTGCAAGATCACCCTGACCGCCGACGTGATGACCTACATCCACAGCATGAACAGCACCATCCTG
GAGGACTGGAACTTCGGCCTGCAGCCCCCCCCCGGCGGCACCCTGGAGGACACCTACAGGTTCGTGACCA
GCCAGGCCATCGCCTGCCAGAAGCACACCCCCCCCGCCCCCAAGGAGGACCCCCTGAAGAAGTACACCTT
CTGGGAGGTGAACCTGAAGGAGAAGTTCAGCGCCGACCTGGACCAGTTCCCCCTGGGCAGGAAGTTCCTG
CTGCAGGCCGGCCTGAAGGCCAAGCCCAAGTTCACCCTGGGCAAGAGGAAGGCCACCCCCACCACCAGCA
GCACCAGCACCACCGCCAAGAGGAAGAAGAGGAAGCTGTGAAAGCTACCCACGGCCGAATAGCCGTGAGC
CGGAATCCTGCACGCTAGCATTATCCCTAATACCTGCCACCCCACTCTTAATCAGTGGTGGAAGAACGGT
CTCAGAACTGTTTGTTTCAATTGGCCATTTAAGTTTAGTAGTAAAAGACTGGTTAATGATAACAATGCAT
CGTAAAACCTTCAGAAGGAAAGGAGAATGTTTTGTGGACCACTTTGGTTTTCTTTTTTGCGTGTGGCAGT
TTTAAGTTATTAGTTTTTAAAATCAGTACTTTTTAATGGAAACAACTTGACCAAAAATTTGTCACAGAAT
TTTGAGACCCATTAAAAAAGTTAAATGAGAAACCTGTGTGTTCCTTTGGTCAACACCGAGACATTTAGGT
GAAAGACATCTAATTCTGGTTTTACGAATCTGGAAACTTCTTGAAAATGTAATTCTTGAGTTAACACTTC
TGGGTGGAGAATAGGGTTGTTTTCCCCCCACATAATTGGAAGGGGAAGGAATATCATTTAAAGCTATGGG
AGGGTTGCTTTGATTACAACACTGGAGAGAAATGCAGCATGTTGCTGATTGCCTGTCACTAAAACAGGCC
AAAAACTGAGTCCTTGTGTTGCATAGAAAGCTTCATGTTGCTAAACCAATGTTAAGTGAATCTTTGGAAA
CAAAATGTTTCCAAATTACTGGGATGTGCATGTTGAAACGTGGGTTAATTAACTAGCCATGACCAAAATC
CCTTAACGTGAGTTTTCGTTCCACTGAGCGTCAGACCCCGTAGAAAAGATCAAAGGATCTTCTTGAGATC
CTTTTTTTCTGCGCGTAATCTGCTGCTTGCAAACAAAAAAACCACCGCTACCAGCGGTGGTTTGTTTGCC
GGATCAAGAGCTACCAACTCTTTTTCCGAAGGTAACTGGCTTCAGCAGAGCGCAGATACCAAATACTGTT
CTTCTAGTGTAGCCGTAGTTAGGCCACCACTTCAAGAACTCTGTAGCACCGCCTACATACCTCGCTCTGC
TAATCCTGTTACCAGTGGCTGCTGCCAGTGGCGATAAGTCGTGTCTTACCGGGTTGGACTCAAGACGATA
GTTACCGGATAAGGCGCAGCGGTCGGGCTGAACGGGGGGTTCGTGCACACAGCCCAGCTTGGAGCGAACG
ACCTACACCGAACTGAGATACCTACAGCGTGAGCTATGAGAAAGCGCCACGCTTCCCGAAGGGAGAAAGG
CGGACAGGTATCCGGTAAGCGGCAGGGTCGGAACAGGAGAGCGCACGAGGGAGCTTCCAGGGGGAAACGC
CTGGTATCTTTATAGTCCTGTCGGGTTTCGCCACCTCTGACTTGAGCGTCGATTTTTGTGATGCTCGTCA
GGGGGGCGGAGCCTATGGAAAAACGCCAGCAACGCGGCCTTTTTACGGTTCCTGGCCTTTTGCTGGCCTT
TTGCTCACATGTTCTTAATTAAATTTTTCAAAAGTAGTTGACAATTAATCATCGGCATAGTATATCGGCA
TAGTATAATACGACTCACTATAGGAGGGCCATCATGGCCAAGTTGACCAGTGCTGTCCCAGTGCTCACAG
CCAGGGATGTGGCTGGAGCTGTTGAGTTCTGGACTGACAGGTTGGGGTTCTCCAGAGATTTTGTGGAGGA
TGACTTTGCAGGTGTGGTCAGAGATGATGTCACCCTGTTCATCTCAGCAGTCCAGGACCAGGTGGTGCCT
GACAACACCCTGGCTTGGGTGTGGGTGAGAGGACTGGATGAGCTGTATGCTGAGTGGAGTGAGGTGGTCT
CCACCAACTTCAGGGATGCCAGTGGCCCTGCCATGACAGAGATTGGAGAGCAGCCCTGGGGGAGAGAGTT
TGCCCTGAGAGACCCAGCAGGCAACTGTGTGCACTTTGTGGCAGAGGA
